Addgene plasmid #238580: NanoBRET Assay Vector, CRAF(RBD)-HaloTag
Purpose: Express CRAF(RBD)-HaloTag Fusion Protein in Mammalian Cells under a CMV promoter
Depositing lab: Promega Corporation.
Backbone
  Vector backbone: pFC221K HaloTag(R) CMV-Blast BiBRET Vector
  Vector type: Mammalian Expression
  Selectable markers: Blasticidin
Growth in bacteria
  Bacterial resistance: Kanamycin, 50 μg/mL
  Growth temperature: 37°C
  Growth strain: DH5alpha
  Copy number: High Copy
Gene/Insert
  Gene/Insert name: CRAF
  Species: H. sapiens (human)
  Mutation: Ras Binding Domain
  Entrez Gene: RAF1 (a.k.a. CMD1NN, CRAF, NS5, Raf-1, c-Raf)
  Promoter: CMV
  Tag / fusion protein: HaloTag (R) (C terminal on backbone)
  Cloning method: Other
Terms and licenses: Academic/Nonprofit Terms; Industry Terms
How to cite: NanoBRET Assay Vector, CRAF(RBD)-HaloTag was a gift from Promega Corporation (Addgene plasmid # 238580 ; http://n2t.net/addgene:238580 ; RRID:Addgene_238580)
