[The description below was written by a language model from this plasmid's Addgene catalogue record and pLannotate feature annotations shown in this document.]
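Description:
NanoBRET Assay Vector, CRAF(RBD)-HaloTag is a 5.4 kb mammalian expression plasmid built on the pFC221K HaloTag CMV-Blast BiBRET backbone. It is propagated in E. coli as a high-copy plasmid through a ColE1/pUC-type origin and selected with kanamycin, the resistance coming from a neo/nptII gene driven by the synthetic bacterial EM7 promoter. A single loxP site lies just upstream of this cassette; the record does not state its purpose. For selection in mammalian cells, a separate cassette on the opposite strand places the blasticidin S deaminase gene (BSD) under the SV40 enhancer/early promoter, terminated by a synthetic poly(A) signal.

The payload is a fragment of human RAF1 (CRAF) restricted to the Ras binding domain. It is annotated as a short coding segment of roughly 260 nt and is fused at its C terminus, through a linker containing a TEV protease cleavage site, to HaloTag, a modified bacterial dehalogenase that bonds covalently to chloroalkane ligands. Expression is driven by the CMV immediate-early enhancer and promoter, followed by a chimeric β-globin/immunoglobulin intron that generally improves transcript processing. A T7 promoter immediately upstream of the coding region would allow in vitro transcription. SV40-derived polyadenylation sequences are annotated downstream of the fusion.

The name and backbone indicate use in NanoBRET assays, in which a HaloTag fusion labelled with a fluorescent chloroalkane ligand usually acts as the energy acceptor for a NanoLuc-tagged partner. Because the RAF1 Ras binding domain engages Ras GTPases, a luciferase-tagged Ras is a plausible partner for monitoring Ras–RAF interaction in live cells. The record does not name the donor construct.
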