Features (pLannotate 1.2.2; 19 found; start..end, strand, type, name):
     61..182     -  polyA_signal   SV40 poly(A) signal: SV40 polyadenylation signal
    205..273     -  CDS            large T antigen (fragment): large T antigen from SV40 (simian virus 40)
    297..330     +  protein_bind   loxP: Cre-mediated recombination occurs in the 8-bp core sequence (GCATACAT). Cre recombinase
    340..387     +  promoter       EM7 promoter: synthetic bacterial promoter&nbsp
    419..1210    +  CDS            neo: KKA2_KLEPN - Also known as kan, nptII. Experimental evidence at protein level: Swiss-Prot protein existence level 1. Resistance to kanamycin, neomycin, paromomycin, ribostamycin, butirosin and gentamicin B. From Klebsiella pneumoniae.
   1371..1959    -  rep_origin     ori: high-copy-number ColE1/pMB1/pBR322/pUC origin of replication
   2085..2133    -  polyA_signal   poly(A) signal: synthetic polyadenylation signal
   2157..2555    -  CDS            BSD: blasticidin S deaminase; Aspergillus terreus BSD; confers resistance to blasticidin
   2586..2943    -  promoter       SV40 promoter: SV40 enhancer and early promoter
   3022..3103    -  polyA_signal   SV40 poly(A) signal: SV40 polyadenylation signal
   3126..3209    -  CDS            large T antigen (fragment): large T antigen from SV40 (simian virus 40)
   3274..3639    +  enhancer       CMV enhancer: human cytomegalovirus immediate early enhancer
   3641..3840    +  promoter       CMV promoter: human cytomegalovirus (CMV) immediate early promoter
   3979..4111    +  intron         chimeric intron: chimera between introns from human β-globin and immunoglobulin heavy chain genes
   4155..4173    +  promoter       T7 promoter: promoter for bacteriophage T7 RNA polymerase
   4190..4447    +  CDS            RAF1 (fragment): RAF1_HUMAN - Also known as RAF. Experimental evidence at protein level: Swiss-Prot protein existence level 1. Serine/threonine-protein kinase that acts as a regulatory link between the membrane-associated Ras GTPases and the MAPK/ERK cascade, and this critical regulatory link functions as a switch determining cell fate decisions including proliferation, differentiation, apoptosis, survival and oncogenic transformation. RAF1 activation initiates a mitogen-activated protein kinase (MAPK) cascade that comprises a sequential phosphorylation of the dual-specific MAPK kinases (MAP2K1/MEK1 and MAP2K2
   4460..4480    +  CDS            TEV site: tobacco etch virus (TEV) protease recognition and cleavage site
   4496..5379    +  CDS            HaloTag® (fragment): modified bacterial dehalogenase that forms covalent bonds with chloroalkane derivatives
   5390..12      +  misc_feature   MCS (fragment) (across the origin): pUC18/19 multiple cloning site
>Addgene plasmid #238580 | NanoBRET Assay Vector, CRAF(RBD)-HaloTag | addgene full sequence | sequence record 481208 | Addgene NGS Result
GGCATGCAAGCTGATTTGGCTGCTGCCACCGCTGAGCAAGGCCGCTTCGAGCAGACATGATAAGATACAT
TGATGAGTTTGGACAAACCACAACTAGAATGCAGTGAAAAAAATGCTTTATTTGTGAAATTTGTGATGCT
ATTGCTTTATTTGTAACCATTATAAGCTGCAATAAACAAGTTAACAACAACAATTGCATTCATTTTATGT
TTCAGGTTCAGGGGGAGATGTGGGAGGTTTTTTTAAGCAAGTAAAACCTCTACAAATGTGGTAAAATCTT
AATTAAGAATTCTAATATAACTTCGTATAGCATACATTATACGAAGTTATGGATCCACTGTTGACAATTA
ATCATCGGCATAGTATATCGGCATAGTATAATACGACAAGGTGAGGAACTAAACCCAGGAGGCAGATCAT
GATTGAACAAGATGGATTGCACGCAGGTTCTCCGGCCGCTTGGGTGGAGAGGCTATTCGGCTATGACTGG
GCACAACAGACAATCGGCTGCTCTGATGCCGCCGTGTTCCGGCTGTCAGCGCAGGGGCGCCCGGTTCTTT
TTGTCAAGACCGACCTGTCCGGTGCCCTGAATGAACTGCAGGACGAGGCAGCGCGGCTATCGTGGCTGGC
CACGACGGGCGTTCCTTGCGCAGCTGTGCTCGACGTTGTCACTGAAGCGGGAAGGGACTGGCTGCTATTG
GGCGAAGTGCCGGGGCAGGATCTCCTGTCATCTCACCTTGCTCCTGCCGAGAAAGTATCCATCATGGCTG
ATGCAATGCGGCGGCTGCATACGCTTGATCCGGCTACCTGCCCATTCGACCACCAAGCGAAACATCGCAT
CGAGCGAGCACGTACTCGGATGGAAGCCGGTCTTGTCGATCAGGATGATCTGGACGAAGAGCATCAGGGG
CTCGCGCCAGCCGAACTGTTCGCCAGGCTCAAGGCGCGCATGCCCGACGGCGAGGATCTCGTCGTGACCC
ATGGCGATGCCTGCTTGCCGAATATCATGGTGGAAAATGGCCGCTTTTCTGGATTCATCGACTGTGGCCG
GCTGGGTGTGGCGGACCGCTATCAGGACATAGCGTTGGCTACCCGTGATATTGCTGAAGAGCTTGGCGGC
GAATGGGCTGACCGCTTCCTCGTGCTTTACGGTATCGCCGCTCCCGATTCGCAGCGCATCGCCTTCTATC
GCCTTCTTGACGAGTTCTTCTGATTCGAAATGACCGACCAAGCGACGCCCAACCGGTATCAGCTCACTCA
AAGGCGGTAATACGGTTATCCACAGAATCAGGGGATAACGCAGGAAAGAACATGTGAGCAAAAGGCCAGC
AAAAGGCCAGGAACCGTAAAAAGGCCGCGTTGCTGGCGTTTTTCCATAGGCTCCGCCCCCCTGACGAGCA
TCACAAAAATCGACGCTCAAGTCAGAGGTGGCGAAACCCGACAGGACTATAAAGATACCAGGCGTTTCCC
CCTGGAAGCTCCCTCGTGCGCTCTCCTGTTCCGACCCTGCCGCTTACCGGATACCTGTCCGCCTTTCTCC
CTTCGGGAAGCGTGGCGCTTTCTCATAGCTCACGCTGTAGGTATCTCAGTTCGGTGTAGGTCGTTCGCTC
CAAGCTGGGCTGTGTGCACGAACCCCCCGTTCAGCCCGACCGCTGCGCCTTATCCGGTAACTATCGTCTT
GAGTCCAACCCGGTAAGACACGACTTATCGCCACTGGCAGCAGCCACTGGTAACAGGATTAGCAGAGCGA
GGTATGTAGGCGGTGCTACAGAGTTCTTGAAGTGGTGGCCTAACTACGGCTACACTAGAAGGACAGTATT
TGGTATCTGCGCTCTGCTGAAGCCAGTTACCTTCGGAAAAAGAGTTGGTAGCTCTTGATCCGGCAAACAA
ACCACCGCTGGTAGCGGTGGTTTTTTTGTTTGCAAGCAGCAGATTACGCGCAGAAAAAAAGGATTTCAAG
AAGATCCTTTGATCTTTTCTACGGGGTCTGACGCTCAGTGGAACGAAAACTCACGTTAAGGGATTTTGGT
CATGAGATTATCAAAAAGGATCTTCACCTAGATCCTTTTATAGTCCGGAATCGTCACACAAAAAACCAAC
ACACAGATGTAATGAAAATAAAGATATTTTATTGCGGCCATCGTGATGGCTAGAGTTTAGCCCTCCCACA
CATAACCAGAGGGCAGCAATTCACGAATCCCAACTGCCGTCGGCTGTCCATCACTGTCCTTCACTATGGC
TTTGATCCCAGGATGCAGATCGAGAAGCACCTGTCGGCACCGTCCGCAGGGGCTCAAGATGCCCCTGTTC
TCATTTCCGATCGCGACGATACAAGTCAGGTTGCCAGCTGCCGCAGCAGCAGCAGTGCCCAGCACCACGA
GTTCTGCACAAGGTCCCCCAGTAAAATGATATACATTGACACCAGTGAAGATGCGGCCGTCGCTAGAGAG
AGCTGCGCTGGCGACGCTGTAGTCTTCAGAGATGGGGATGCTGTTGATTGTAGCCGTTGCTCTTTCAATG
AGGGTGGATTCTTCTTGAGACAAAGGCTTGGCCATGGTGGCGCTAGTGTCAGAAGAATCGAGCTTTTTGC
AAAAGCCTAGGCCTCCAAAAAAGCCTCCTCACTACTTCTGGAATAGCTCAGAGGCCGAGGCGGCCTCGGC
CTCTGCATAAATAAAAAAAATTAGTCAGCCATGGGGCGGAGAATGGGCGGAACTGGGCGGAGTTAGGGGC
GGGATGGGCGGAGTTAGGGGCGGGACTATGGTTGCTGACTAATTGAGATGCATGCTTTGCATACTTCTGC
CTGCTGGGGAGCCTGGGGACTTTCCACACCTGGTTGCTGACTAATTGAGATGCATGCTTTGCATACTTCT
GCCTGCTGGGGAGCCTGGGGACTTTCCACACCCTAACTGACACACATTCCACAGCTGGTTCTTTCCGCCT
CAGAAGGTACCTAACCAAGTTCCTCTTTCAGAGGTTATTTCAGGCCATGGTGCTGCGCAAGACGCGTTAA
TTAAGACGTCGGCAGTGAAAAAAATGCTTTATTTGTGAAATTTGTGATGCTATTGCTTTATTTGTAACCA
TTATAAGCTGCAATAAACAAGTTAACAACAACAATTGCATTCATTTTATGTTTCAGGTTCAGGGGGAGGT
GTGGGAGGTTTTTTAAAGCAAGTAAAACCTCTACAAATGTGGTATGGCTGATTATGATCCGCGGCCGCAA
TACGTCGACGTTATCAGCTGACTTCGTACGAGAGCCTAGGATTATGGCGCGCCACTAGTTATTAATAGTA
ATCAATTACGGGGTCATTAGTTCATAGCCCATATATGGAGTTCCGCGTTACATAACTTACGGTAAATGGC
CCGCCTGGCTGACCGCCCAACGACCCCCGCCCATTGACGTCAATAATGACGTATGTTCCCATAGTAACGC
CAATAGGGACTTTCCATTGACGTCAATGGGTGGAGTATTTACGGTAAACTGCCCACTTGGCAGTACATCA
AGTGTATCATATGCCAAGTCCGCCCCCTATTGACGTCAATGACGGTAAATGGCCCGCCTGGCATTATGCC
CAGTACATGACCTTACGGGACTTTCCTACTTGGCAGTACATCTACGTATTAGTCATCGCTATTACCATGG
TGATGCGGTTTTGGCAGTACACCAATGGGCGTGGATAGCGGTTTGACTCACGGGGATTTCCAAGTCTCCA
CCCCATTGACGTCAATGGGAGTTTGTTTTGGCACCAAAATCAACGGGACTTTCCAAAATGTCGTAATAAC
CCCGCCCCGTTGACGCAAATGGGCGGTAGGCGTGTACGGTGGGAGGTCTATATAAGCAGAGCTGGTTTAG
TGAACCGTCAGATCACTAGAAGCTTTATTGCGGTAGTTTATCACAGTTAAATTGCTAACGCAGTCAGTGC
TTCTGACACAACAGTCTCGAACTTAAGCTGCAGAAGTTGGTCGTGAGGCACTGGGCAGGTAAGTATCAAG
GTTACAAGACAGGTTTAAGGAGACCAATAGAAACTGGGCTTGTCGAGACAGAGAAGACTCTTGCGTTTCT
GATAGGCACCTATTGGTCTTACTGACATCCACTTTGCCTTTCTCTCCACAGGTGTCCACTCCCAGTTCAA
TTACAGCTCTTAAGGCTAGAGTATTAATACGACTCACTATAGGGCTAGCGATCGCCATGCCTTCTAAGAC
AAGCAACACTATCCGTGTTTTCTTGCCGAACAAGCAAAGAACAGTGGTCAATGTGCGAAATGGAATGAGC
TTGCATGACTGCCTTATGAAAGCACTCAAGGTGAGGGGCCTGCAACCAGAGTGCTGTGCAGTGTTCAGAC
TTCTCCACGAACACAAAGGTAAAAAAGCACGCTTAGATTGGAATACTGATGCTGCGTCTTTGATTGGAGA
AGAACTTCAAGTAGATTTCCTGGATCATGTTTCTCTCGAGCCAACCACTGAGGATCTGTACTTTCAGAGC
GATAACGATGGATCCGAAATCGGTACTGGCTTTCCATTCGACCCCCATTATGTGGAAGTCCTGGGCGAGC
GCATGCACTACGTCGATGTTGGTCCGCGCGATGGCACCCCTGTGCTGTTCCTGCACGGTAACCCGACCTC
CTCCTACGTGTGGCGCAACATCATCCCGCATGTTGCACCGACCCATCGCTGCATTGCTCCAGACCTGATC
GGTATGGGCAAATCCGACAAACCAGACCTGGGTTATTTCTTCGACGACCACGTCCGCTTCATGGATGCCT
TCATCGAAGCCCTGGGTCTGGAAGAGGTCGTCCTGGTCATTCACGACTGGGGCTCCGCTCTGGGTTTCCA
CTGGGCCAAGCGCAATCCAGAGCGCGTCAAAGGTATTGCATTTATGGAGTTCATCCGCCCTATCCCGACC
TGGGACGAATGGCCAGAATTTGCCCGCGAGACCTTCCAGGCCTTCCGCACCACCGACGTCGGCCGCAAGC
TGATCATCGATCAGAACGTTTTTATCGAGGGTACGCTGCCGATGGGTGTCGTCCGCCCGCTGACTGAAGT
CGAGATGGACCATTACCGCGAGCCGTTCCTGAATCCTGTTGACCGCGAGCCACTGTGGCGCTTCCCAAAC
GAGCTGCCAATCGCCGGTGAGCCAGCGAACATCGTCGCGCTGGTCGAAGAATACATGGACTGGCTGCACC
AGTCCCCTGTCCCGAAGCTGCTGTTCTGGGGCACCCCAGGCGTTCTGATCCCACCGGCCGAAGCCGCTCG
CCTGGCCAAAAGCCTGCCTAACTGCAAGGCTGTGGACATCGGCCCGGGTCTGAATCTGCTGCAAGAAGAC
AACCCGGACCTGATCGGCAGCGAGATCGCGCGCTGGCTGTCTACTCTGGAGATTTCCGGTTAATAGAATT
CTAGAGTCGACCTGCA
